>Addgene plasmid #104377 | pAW79.pUC19.noYY1 | addgene full sequence | sequence record 201404 | Addgene NGS Result
CGCCCAATACGCAAACCGCCTCTCCCCGCGCGTTGGCCGATTCATTAATGCAGCTGGCACGACAGGTTTC
CCGACTGGAAAGCGGGCAGTGAGCGCAACGCAATTAATGTGAGTTAGCTCACTCATTAGGCACCCCAGGC
TTTACACTTTATGCTTCCGGCTCGTATGTTGTGTGGAATTGTGAGCGGATAACAATTTCACACAGGAAAC
AGCTATGACCATGATTACGCCAAGCTTGCATGCCTGCAGGGGATCCGTAAGCTAGGCTAGAGGCAGGCGG
ATTTCCGAGTTCGAGGCCAGCCTGGTCTACAGAGTGAGTTCCAGGACAGCCAGGACTACACAACGTAAGG
GAAACCCTGGCTCAGAAAAACAAAAACTGAAAACTAACCAACAGAGTAGACAGAGCAACAACAACAACGA
ACCGGTAGGCAGTGGCTAGCTCACGTCCCTGGATCGGTCGACAGAGGCAGCAAAAGCCAGAAACGAACGC
ATCATCAAGTGCCGGTCGTGCAGCTTCCTCGGCAACGGCGGCAGAAAATTCTGCCAGGGCGGCAAAAACG
TCCGAGACGAATGCCAGGTCATCTGAAACAGCAGCGGAACGGAGCGCCTCTGCAGCGGCAGACGCAAAAA
CAGCGGCGGCGGGGAGTGCGTCAACGGCATCCACGAAGGCGACAGAGGCTGCGGGAAGTGCGGTATCAGC
ATCGCAAGCAAAAGTGCGGCAGAAGCGGCGGCAATACGTGCAAAAAATTCGGGAAAACGAGCTCCAGCTA
ATACTTTCACACGAAGAGTATGTGACCTTGATTGTTATCATCTTGAGCTGAGGGTTGATTGCTTGTTAAT
TTAACTTGAGAATACTTAGCATTTTTCTCTTTTTTAAAAAAATAAATAACACAGTGAGAACCTTTCAGTG
TGTCACTGAGCTGTGTGTGTCTGTTGGGAGAGCTTGAGGCTATGAGAGCTGTGTGTGAACAGGGCTGTGC
ACAGGTGGTCTCAGTCATTTATTTTCTTTAGTTCACTGTGTAACATCCGGGCTCTACTCTCTCACTATGA
AGCACATACCGAGAGTCTGTTCAAGGACACAGTGAAGGCCTGAGCCTTGTCCTGTCCCCACTTTGACAAT
TAATTGCTGGCCTTTGGAAAGTGGAAACAGCTGTGATGTCAACAAAGAGTTCGGACTACAGGAAGATAAT
TTAGAGCTCAATGATGTGGTCATCACTATCTGTGCCTGTGATGAGATACGGAATATCGACATGATAGTCG
GAGAAATATGTTGGAGTGGTGCCTGCCAGTGATTGATGCCAAAAATAAGAGTGGCAGCCTGGAGTTCAGC
ATTCCTGGGCAGCCTAATGACTTCTTCCCTGTTCAAGTTTCTTTCATCTCCAAACAGAATTACTGCAACA
CACAGGTTACCAAAGTGACCCAGGTAGATAAACCGTCCCGTCAGGTTTTCCACGGAGACCACTTTCTTAG
TGACAAATACGAAATCCTGTAATACCAAGAAGGGAAAGCTGAAAAGGAAGGATTTCAGATTAATAAAGAA
GAAGCCAAAAGTGGCTGAAGAGTTTTTCCAAATTTACAAGCATTGGAGGTCCCCCCAAACCCCTTTTCTG
ATACAGTACACGTTCTCTGTGCGCAAGGACCCTCAACTCACACCCAGTGTTGCAATGTCACAGAGACATT
TTTGACAAATGACACTGACATAAAGGGAAAGGCTGCTGATTTCTTTGGCCAGCAGGAAGCCAGCTCTCCA
GGGAATGAATGCCCCAGTAAGTAGCTCTTCTGCCTTCACCTAAGTCTCCCTTTATTTTAAGCCCTAAATA
TAGGTAGGATTATGAGCCCCCAAGGGCTAAAAGAACTCATCTGGGGACCTTTAAAGTGCTGTGTGCACAA
GATAGGTCATGTCACATTTCCTTCCACTTGATTGTAGCTTCTAATGATGCAGTCGTGAAGCTGCCCTGGG
CGCTCCCTGTAGCCCTGCTACTGTGATTTTCTGCTTCTCCTTCTTTCCAGGGTCTTTTACAGGTCAGGGG
TCTTATGTGATTTCCTGTTTTTCAGGAGCGCATCCACAGCTGAGATAAGAACCTGTTGGCTTAGATTTTT
CAAAACCGATTTTTCATAAGGGTTCTTACATGCTTTGTTTGTTTGTTTGTTTTTTGAGCCAGGGTTTCTC
TGTGTAGTCCTGGCTGTCCTGGAACTCACTTTGTAGACCAGGCTGGTCTTGAACTCAGAAATTTGCCTGC
CTCTGCCTCCCAAGTGCCGGCTGTTCTTACATGCTTTATCCTCCCTTCTCACCCACTAACAGCAAGAGAA
AGGACATTAGGATAGGGGGGAAGTTTGTGTAGAAACAATGTGTTGGAGCAAATCTAATTTGTGTTGTCAG
GATAGCAGCAGTTTAGTTCACAAAAATCAGCAAAGTCGGGTCAATTAAGAAGAAGCTGGGAGGCTCAGCT
GTTTGCTGTTTAGAAGCAGTTCCTTGGGGTGATTTCAGTCTCTGTCAGGATACCAGCAGTCCAGTTCAAT
AGTGTCAGGATTGCAAACATGAATCAGGAGGGGTGGCATGACACAGCAGAAACAGTCAGGTCTCCAATGA
TTCAACAAGAGTCAGCAGGAGGGACCAGGGCCAGCAGAGATGCCAGAACTTCTCTGTCCTGCCTCTCTCA
ACAAAGTGAAAGCCTAAAGAAGACACAAGACCAATGAAGCATTGTAAAGCTGGCTATGCAAGCCCACACT
GTCCCTTGAGTCCTATTATACTCCCTACAAACATCGTGTGTCCTCCCACGGGTCTAGCCTCTGTTGCCTC
AGCAAAATTCCGAGTCTGTATCAGCTGATGTATAAACTCCCACTTCACTCTGCCAGTCAGCCCAAGTCTG
CAGAAGCAGCAAGAAGCCGCCAGAACATCACCAGAAGTTTTTTGGTGCATTTATCTCTAATCACCAATAA
ACATAAGTGTTACATTATTATTTTTTTAATCCTATTTTAAAGACATGCGTTTTAAATGCTTTAACCTCTC
TTTTAACCCAACACCCAGAGTTAGTACAAAAGAATGAGAGGAGGGGGAAGTGGACCTGTTTAGAAAGGTT
CTTTGAGGAACTCCTGTCAGTGTTGGCTGGAAACAGTCAGTTCAGTTCACAGGGTAAGAGCAGCTGCTTC
ACTCAAGGTTCACGGATACATCAGCAGTCCAGTGTGCTAGAGCCAAACGGGAATCGGCTGGGGTGGCCCT
ACCTGGTGAGACTGCCAGGCTTCAGCTTGGGGCCCTAGTTAGCAGGAGGACCTGGAGGAATGTCAGCAGA
AGTTTTCAGAGCATCATACAGCTAGCTGTACCAGCAAGCCAAGCTCAGCCAAGTCACTGTCCGTTGAGTC
CTAGTTATGTTCTCCAATCATCATGTGTCCTGTGTCTTGCCTCAGCACTTGCACCTGTCTCAGCTGGCAT
CACTCTGCCAACCACCCTGAGTCTGCTAAAGCAACAAGAAACTAACACACCACCCAAAATTTTTTGGTGT
CTTGCTCTCTATAGAGTCCTAACACATGCAGCTCAACTACGCAGTATAAGAGAGATACATGTCTGTTGTT
AGAGAAAAATCCTTCAAGAGGCCAAGCGGCAGAGGCTCCTGTCAGGGGCGGCAGGTCCGGAGCGGCCAGA
CACCTCTCTGGGCAGCAGCCCGAGTCCCTGCAGAGTCAGAGCGGCCGCACCCCACCTGCGGCCTCATGCT
GTTGGCAGCAGCAGTCTGCACGAATGCGAGAAAGGCTATTGTTTCTCGACAGTTCGTGGAGATGACCCGA
ACTCGGATTGAAGGCTTATTAGCAGCTTTCCCAAAACTCATGAACACTGGAAAACAGCATACTTTTGTTG
AAACAGAGAGTGTAAGATATGTGTACCAACCTAGAAACTGTACTATTGACTAGTCCCGCCTCCCCAGGCC
TACGCGCTGAGCTCCACGTGCTCAGGAGCTGAGGCAGTAGGCTCACATATTTCGAGGCTAGCTTGGATAT
CTTAGTTTCCTTTCTGTGCACTGTGGTAAAAATACTAAAAGCAAACTGAGGAATAGAATTACAATCGACC
TCAGACAAGCAGCAGTCAGGACAAGAACTCAAGGCTCAAGACGAGGATCCCCCGGGTACCGAGCTCGAAT
TCACTGGCCGTCGTTTTACAACGTCGTGACTGGGAAAACCCTGGCGTTACCCAACTTAATCGCCTTGCAG
CACATCCCCCTTTCGCCAGCTGGCGTAATAGCGAAGAGGCCCGCACCGATCGCCCTTCCCAACAGTTGCG
CAGCCTGAATGGCGAATGGCGCCTGATGCGGTATTTTCTCCTTACGCATCTGTGCGGTATTTCACACCGC
ATATGGTGCACTCTCAGTACAATCTGCTCTGATGCCGCATAGTTAAGCCAGCCCCGACACCCGCCAACAC
CCGCTGACGCGCCCTGACGGGCTTGTCTGCTCCCGGCATCCGCTTACAGACAAGCTGTGACCGTCTCCGG
GAGCTGCATGTGTCAGAGGTTTTCACCGTCATCACCGAAACGCGCGAGACGAAAGGGCCTCGTGATACGC
CTATTTTTATAGGTTAATGTCATGATAATAATGGTTTCTTAGACGTCAGGTGGCACTTTTCGGGGAAATG
TGCGCGGAACCCCTATTTGTTTATTTTTCTAAATACATTCAAATATGTATCCGCTCATGAGACAATAACC
CTGATAAATGCTTCAATAATATTGAAAAAGGAAGAGTATGAGTATTCAACATTTCCGTGTCGCCCTTATT
CCCTTTTTTGCGGCATTTTGCCTTCCTGTTTTTGCTCACCCAGAAACGCTGGTGAAAGTAAAAGATGCTG
AAGATCAGTTGGGTGCACGAGTGGGTTACATCGAACTGGATCTCAACAGCGGTAAGATCCTTGAGAGTTT
TCGCCCCGAAGAACGTTTTCCAATGATGAGCACTTTTAAAGTTCTGCTATGTGGCGCGGTATTATCCCGT
ATTGACGCCGGGCAAGAGCAACTCGGTCGCCGCATACACTATTCTCAGAATGACTTGGTTGAGTACTCAC
CAGTCACAGAAAAGCATCTTACGGATGGCATGACAGTAAGAGAATTATGCAGTGCTGCCATAACCATGAG
TGATAACACTGCGGCCAACTTACTTCTGACAACGATCGGAGGACCGAAGGAGCTAACCGCTTTTTTGCAC
AACATGGGGGATCATGTAACTCGCCTTGATCGTTGGGAACCGGAGCTGAATGAAGCCATACCAAACGACG
AGCGTGACACCACGATGCCTGTAGCAATGGCAACAACGTTGCGCAAACTATTAACTGGCGAACTACTTAC
TCTAGCTTCCCGGCAACAATTAATAGACTGGATGGAGGCGGATAAAGTTGCAGGACCACTTCTGCGCTCG
GCCCTTCCGGCTGGCTGGTTTATTGCTGATAAATCTGGAGCCGGTGAGCGTGGGTCTCGCGGTATCATTG
CAGCACTGGGGCCAGATGGTAAGCCCTCCCGTATCGTAGTTATCTACACGACGGGGAGTCAGGCAACTAT
GGATGAACGAAATAGACAGATCGCTGAGATAGGTGCCTCACTGATTAAGCATTGGTAACTGTCAGACCAA
GTTTACTCATATATACTTTAGATTGATTTAAAACTTCATTTTTAATTTAAAAGGATCTAGGTGAAGATCC
TTTTTGATAATCTCATGACCAAAATCCCTTAACGTGAGTTTTCGTTCCACTGAGCGTCAGACCCCGTAGA
AAAGATCAAAGGATCTTCTTGAGATCCTTTTTTTCTGCGCGTAATCTGCTGCTTGCAAACAAAAAAACCA
CCGCTACCAGCGGTGGTTTGTTTGCCGGATCAAGAGCTACCAACTCTTTTTCCGAAGGTAACTGGCTTCA
GCAGAGCGCAGATACCAAATACTGTTCTTCTAGTGTAGCCGTAGTTAGGCCACCACTTCAAGAACTCTGT
AGCACCGCCTACATACCTCGCTCTGCTAATCCTGTTACCAGTGGCTGCTGCCAGTGGCGATAAGTCGTGT
CTTACCGGGTTGGACTCAAGACGATAGTTACCGGATAAGGCGCAGCGGTCGGGCTGAACGGGGGGTTCGT
GCACACAGCCCAGCTTGGAGCGAACGACCTACACCGAACTGAGATACCTACAGCGTGAGCTATGAGAAAG
CGCCACGCTTCCCGAAGGGAGAAAGGCGGACAGGTATCCGGTAAGCGGCAGGGTCGGAACAGGAGAGCGC
ACGAGGGAGCTTCCAGGGGGAAACGCCTGGTATCTTTATAGTCCTGTCGGGTTTCGCCACCTCTGACTTG
AGCGTCGATTTTTGTGATGCTCGTCAGGGGGGCGGAGCCTATGGAAAAACGCCAGCAACGCGGCCTTTTT
ACGGTTCCTGGCCTTTTGCTGGCCTTTTGCTCACATGTTCTTTCCTGCGTTATCCCCTGATTCTGTGGAT
AACCGTATTACCGCCTTTGAGTGAGCTGATACCGCTCGCCGCAGCCGAACGACCGAGCGCAGCGAGTCAG
TGAGCGAGGAAGCGGAAGAG
Features (pLannotate 1.2.2; 14 found; start..end, strand, type, name):
    105..126     +  protein_bind   CAP binding site: CAP binding activates transcription in the presence of cAMP. E. coli catabolite activator protein
    141..171     +  promoter       lac promoter: promoter for the E. coli lac operon
    179..195     +  protein_bind   lac operator: The lac repressor binds to the lac operator to inhibit transcription in E. coli. This inhibition can be relieved by adding lactose or isopropyl-β-D-thiogalactopyranoside (IPTG). lac repressor encoded by lacI
    232..250     -  misc_feature   MCS (fragment): pUC18/19 multiple cloning site
   1113..1472    +  CDS            Arcn1 (fragment): COPD_MOUSE - Also known as Copd. Experimental evidence at protein level: Swiss-Prot protein existence level 1. The coatomer is a cytosolic protein complex that binds to dilysine motifs and reversibly associates with Golgi non-clathrin- coated vesicles, which further mediate biosynthetic protein transport from the ER, via the Golgi up to the trans Golgi network. Coatomer complex is required for budding from Golgi membranes, and is essential for the retrograde Golgi-to-ER transport of dilysine-tagged proteins. In mammals, the coatomer can only be recruited by membranes associated to ADP-ribosyla
   3703..3882    +  CDS            Arcn1 (fragment): COPD_MOUSE - Also known as Copd. Experimental evidence at protein level: Swiss-Prot protein existence level 1. The coatomer is a cytosolic protein complex that binds to dilysine motifs and reversibly associates with Golgi non-clathrin- coated vesicles, which further mediate biosynthetic protein transport from the ER, via the Golgi up to the trans Golgi network. Coatomer complex is required for budding from Golgi membranes, and is essential for the retrograde Golgi-to-ER transport of dilysine-tagged proteins. In mammals, the coatomer can only be recruited by membranes associated to ADP-ribosyla
   4110..4132    -  misc_feature   MCS (fragment): pUC18/19 multiple cloning site
   4129..4286    +  CDS            lacZα (fragment): LacZα fragment of β-galactosidase; lacZ fragment
   4292..4391    -  misc_feature   bom (fragment): basis of mobility region from pBR322
   4493..4528    -  CDS            rop (fragment): Rop protein, which maintains plasmids at low copy number; rop
   4623..4727    +  promoter       AmpR promoter: bla
   4728..5588    +  CDS            AmpR: β-lactamase; bla; confers resistance to ampicillin, carbenicillin, and related antibiotics
   5759..6347    +  rep_origin     ori: high-copy-number ColE1/pMB1/pBR322/pUC origin of replication
   6530..92      +  CDS            lacI (fragment) (across the origin): lac repressor; lacI; The lac repressor binds to the lac operator to inhibit transcription in E. coli. This inhibition can be relieved by adding lactose or isopropyl-β-D-thiogalactopyranoside (IPTG).
