[The description below was written by a language model from this plasmid's Addgene catalogue record and pLannotate feature annotations shown in this document.]
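Description:
pAW79.pUC19.noYY1 is a pUC19-based bacterial cloning plasmid of about 6.5 kb that serves as a negative-control DNA template lacking binding motifs for the transcription factor YY1. It is maintained in E. coli from the high-copy ColE1/pUC-type origin and selected with ampicillin through the bla (β-lactamase) gene and its native promoter. The remaining backbone annotations are the usual pUC19 remnants: the CAP binding site, lac promoter and lac operator, a lacZα fragment, and short vestigial pieces of lacI, bom and rop that carry no function here.

The insert occupies roughly 3.9 kb between the two halves of the split pUC18/19 multiple cloning site, interrupting the lacZα region. The catalogue names it only as "No YY1 binding motifs" and does not state its origin. The automated annotation, however, detects two separated fragments matching mouse Arcn1 (coatomer subunit delta) coding sequence. This pattern would be consistent with a stretch of mouse genomic DNA containing exons, although the record does not confirm it. No eukaryotic promoter, reporter or tag is annotated, so the insert appears to act as a DNA substrate rather than an expression cassette.

The stated purpose is to act as a control for in vitro ligation, in work examining YY1 as a structural regulator of enhancer–promoter looping. A motif-free template of this kind would presumably provide the baseline against which any YY1-dependent effect on ligation of motif-containing DNA is compared. Details of the assay design and of any matched motif-containing constructs are not given in the record.
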