Addgene plasmid #104377: pAW79.pUC19.noYY1
Purpose: No YY1 binding motifs as control for in vitro ligation
Depositing lab: Richard Young. Depositing organization: Whitehead Institute for Biomedical Research. Publication: YY1 Is a Structural Regulator of Enhancer-Promoter Loops. Weintraub AS, Li CH, Zamudio AV, Sigova AA, Hannett NM, Day DS, Abraham BJ, Cohen MA, Nabet B, Buckley DL, Guo YE, Hnisz D, Jaenisch R, Bradner JE, Gray NS, Young RA. Cell. 2017 Dec 14;171(7):1573-1588.e28. doi: 10.1016/j.cell.2017.11.008. Epub 2017 Dec 7. PubMed 29224777.
Backbone
  Vector backbone: puc19
Growth in bacteria
  Bacterial resistance: Ampicillin, 100 μg/mL
  Growth temperature: 37°C
  Growth strain: DH5alpha
  Copy number: High Copy
Gene/Insert
  Gene/Insert name: No YY1 binding motifs
Terms and licenses: Academic/Nonprofit Terms; Industry Terms: Not Available to Industry
How to cite: pAW79.pUC19.noYY1 was a gift from Richard Young (Addgene plasmid # 104377 ; http://n2t.net/addgene:104377 ; RRID:Addgene_104377)
